>Addgene plasmid #97362 | UKNP1.3.2 | addgene full sequence | sequence record 189745 | Addgene NGS Result
GTTGACATTGATTATTGACTAGTTATTAATAGTAATCAATTACGGGGTCATTAGTTCATAGCCCATATAT
GGAGTTCCGCGTTACATAACTTACGGTAAATGGCCCGCCTGGCTGACCGCCCAACGACCCCCGCCCATTG
ACGTCAATAATGACGTATGTTCCCATAGTAACGCCAATAGGGACTTTCCATTGACGTCAATGGGTGGAGT
ATTTACGGTAAACTGCCCACTTGGCAGTACATCAAGTGTATCATATGCCAAGTACGCCCCCTATTGACGT
CAATGACGGTAAATGGCCCGCCTGGCATTATGCCCAGTACATGACCTTATGGGACTTTCCTACTTGGCAG
TACATCTACGTATTAGTCATCGCTATTACCATGGTGATGCGGTTTTGGCAGTACATCAATGGGCGTGGAT
AGCGGTTTGACTCACGGGGATTTCCAAGTCTCCACCCCATTGACGTCAATGGGAGTTTGTTTTGGCACCA
AAATCAACGGGACTTTCCAAAATGTCGTAACAACTCCGCCCCATTGACGCAAATGGGCGGTAGGCGTGTA
CGGTGGGAGGTCTATATAAGCAGAGCTCTCTGGCTAACTAGAGAACCCACTGCTTACTGGCTTATCGAAA
TTAATACGACTCACTATAGGGAGACCCAAGCTGGCTAGCGTTTAAACTTAAGCTTGGTACCGAGCTCGGA
TCCACTAGTCCAGTGTGGTGGAATTCGGCTTCACCATGGGTTGCTCTTTCTCTATCTTCCTTCTGGCTTT
GCTCTCTTGCCTGACTGTGCCCGCGTCAGCCTACCAAGTACGCAACTCCTCGGGCCTTTATCATGTCACC
AATGATTGCCCTAACTCGAGTATTGTGTACGAGACGACCGACAGCATCCTGCATTCTCCGGGGTGTGTCC
CTTGCGTTCGCGAAGGTGACGCCTCGAAATGTTGGGTGCCAGTGGCCCCCACGGTCGCCACCAGGGACGG
CAAACTCCCCACAACGCAGCTTCGACGTCACATCGATCTGCTTGTCGGGGGTGCCACCCTCTGCTCGGCC
CTCTATGTGGGGGACTTGTGTGGGTCTGTCTTTCTTGTCGGTCAACTGTTCACTTTCTCCCCCAGGCGCC
ACTGGACGACGCAGGACTGCAACTGTTCTATGTACCCCGGCCATATAACGGGTCACCGCATGGCATGGGA
TATGATGATGAACTGGTCTCCTACAACAGCGTTGGTAGTAGCTCAGCTGCTCAGGGTCCCGCAAGCCATC
TTGGACATGATCGCTGGTGCCCATTGGGGAGTCCTAGCGGGCGTAGCGTATTTCTCCATGGTGGGGAACT
GGGCGAAGGTCCTGCTAGTGCTATTGCTGTTTGCTGGCGTCGATGCGGCAACCTATACCACCGGGGGGAG
TGCCGCTAGGACCACATCTGTACTCAGCGGCCTTTTCACTCAGGGCGCCAAGCAGGATATCCAGCTAATC
AACACCAACGGCAGTTGGCACATCAATCGTACTGCCTTGAACTGTAACGCGAGCCTCGACACTGGCTGGG
TAGCAGGGCTCTTCTATTACCATAAATTCAATTCTTCAGGCTGCCCCGAGAGGATGGCCAGCTGTAGACC
CCTTGCCGATTTCGATCAAGGCTGGGGCCCCATCAGCTACGCCAACGGAAGCGGCCCCGAACACCGCCCC
TACTGCTGGCACTACCCCCCAAAGCCTTGTGGTATCGTGCCGGCACAGAGTGTATGTGGCCCAGTGTATT
GCTTCACCCCTAGCCCCGTGGTGGTGGGAACGACCGACAGAGCGGGCGCGCCTACCTACAACTGGGGTAA
CAATGACACGGACGTTTTCGTCCTTAACAACACCAGACCACCGTTGGGCAATTGGTTCGGTTGCACCTGG
ATGAACTCATCTGGATTTACCAAAGTGTGCGGAGCGCCTCCTTGTGTCATCGGAGGGGTGGGCAACAACA
CCTTGCACTGCCCCACTGACTGTTTCCGCAAGCATCCGGAAGCCACATACTCTCGGTGTGGCTCCGGACC
CTGGATCACGCCCAGGTGTCTAGTCCACTACTCCTACAGACTTTGGCATTATCCTTGTACCATCAATTAC
ACCCTGTTCAAAGTCAGGATGTACGTGGGAGGGGTTGAGCACAGGCTGGAGGTTGCGTGCAACTGGACGC
GAGGCGAGCGTTGTGGTCTGGACGACAGGGACAGGTCCGAGCTCAGCCCGCTGCTGCTGTCCACCACACA
GTGGCAGGTCCTTCCATGTTCCTTCACGACCTTGCCAGCTTTGACTACCGGCCTCATCCACCTCCATCAG
AACATCGTAGACGTGCAGTATTTGTACGGGGTGGGGTCAAGCATTGTGTCCTGGGCCATCAAGTGGGAGT
ATGTCATCCTCTTGTTCCTCCTGCTCGCAGACGCGCGCATCTGCTCCTGTCTGTGGATGATGTTACTCAT
ATCCCAAGCGGAGGCGTAAAAGCCGAATTCTGCAGATATCCAGCACAGTGGCGGCCGCTCGAGTCTAGAG
GGCCCGTTTAAACCCGCTGATCAGCCTCGACTGTGCCTTCTAGTTGCCAGCCATCTGTTGTTTGCCCCTC
CCCCGTGCCTTCCTTGACCCTGGAAGGTGCCACTCCCACTGTCCTTTCCTAATAAAATGAGGAAATTGCA
TCGCATTGTCTGAGTAGGTGTCATTCTATTCTGGGGGGTGGGGTGGGGCAGGACAGCAAGGGGGAGGATT
GGGAAGACAATAGCAGGCATGCTGGGGATGCGGTGGGCTCTATGGCTTCTGAGGCGGAAAGAACCAGTGG
CGGTAATACGGTTATCCACAGAATCAGGGGATAACGCAGGAAAGAACATGTGAGCAAAAGGCCAGCAAAA
GGCCAGGAACCGTAAAAAGGCCGCGTTGCTGGCGTTTTTCCATAGGCTCCGCCCCCCTGACGAGCATCAC
AAAAATCGACGCTCAAGTCAGAGGTGGCGAAACCCGACAGGACTATAAAGATACCAGGCGTTTCCCCCTG
GAAGCTCCCTCGTGCGCTCTCCTGTTCCGACCCTGCCGCTTACCGGATACCTGTCCGCCTTTCTCCCTTC
GGGAAGCGTGGCGCTTTCTCATAGCTCACGCTGTAGGTATCTCAGTTCGGTGTAGGTCGTTCGCTCCAAG
CTGGGCTGTGTGCACGAACCCCCCGTTCAGCCCGACCGCTGCGCCTTATCCGGTAACTATCGTCTTGAGT
CCAACCCGGTAAGACACGACTTATCGCCACTGGCAGCAGCCACTGGTAACAGGATTAGCAGAGCGAGGTA
TGTAGGCGGTGCTACAGAGTTCTTGAAGTGGTGGCCTAACTACGGCTACACTAGAAGAACAGTATTTGGT
ATCTGCGCTCTGCTGAAGCCAGTTACCTTCGGAAAAAGAGTTGGTAGCTCTTGATCCGGCAAACAAACCA
CCGCTGGTAGCGGTGGTTTTTTTGTTTGCAAGCAGCAGATTACGCGCAGAAAAAAAGGATCTCAAGAAGA
TCCTTTGATCTTTTCTACGGGGTCTGACGCTCAGTGGAACGAAAACTCACGTTAAGGGATTTTGGTCATG
AGATTATCAAAAAGGATCTTCACCTAGATCCTTTTAAATTAAAAATGAAGTTTTAAATCAATCTAAAGTA
TATATGAGTAACCTGAGGCTATGGCAGGGCCTGCCGCCCCGACGTTGGCTGCGAGCCCTGGGCCTTCACC
CGAACTTGGGGGGTGGGGTGGGGAAAAGGAAGAAACGCGGGCGTATTGGCCCCAATGGGGTCTCGGTGGG
GTATCGACAGAGTGCCAGCCCTGGGACCGAACCCCGCGTTTATGAACAAACGACCCAACACCGTGCGTTT
TATTCTGTCTTTTTATTGCCGTCATAGCGCGGGTTCCTTCCGGTATTGTCTCCTTCCGTGTTTCAGTTAG
CCTCCCCCTAGGGTGGGCGAAGAACTCCAGCATGAGATCCCCGCGCTGGAGGATCATCCAGCCGGCGTCC
CGGAAAACGATTCCGAAGCCCAACCTTTCATAGAAGGCGGCGGTGGAATCGAAATCTCGTGATGGCAGGT
TGGGCGTCGCTTGGTCGGTCATTTCGAACCCCAGAGTCCCGCTCAGAAGAACTCGTCAAGAAGGCGATAG
AAGGCGATGCGCTGCGAATCGGGAGCGGCGATACCGTAAAGCACGAGGAAGCGGTCAGCCCATTCGCCGC
CAAGCTCTTCAGCAATATCACGGGTAGCCAACGCTATGTCCTGATAGCGGTCCGCCACACCCAGCCGGCC
ACAGTCGATGAATCCAGAAAAGCGGCCATTTTCCACCATGATATTCGGCAAGCAGGCATCGCCATGGGTC
ACGACGAGATCCTCGCCGTCGGGCATGCTCGCCTTGAGCCTGGCGAACAGTTCGGCTGGCGCGAGCCCCT
GATGCTCTTCGTCCAGATCATCCTGATCGACAAGACCGGCTTCCATCCGAGTACGTGCTCGCTCGATGCG
ATGTTTCGCTTGGTGGTCGAATGGGCAGGTAGCCGGATCAAGCGTATGCAGCCGCCGCATTGCATCAGCC
ATGATGGATACTTTCTCGGCAGGAGCAAGGTGAGATGACAGGAGATCCTGCCCCGGCACTTCGCCCAATA
GCAGCCAGTCCCTTCCCGCTTCAGTGACAACGTCGAGCACAGCTGCGCAAGGAACGCCCGTCGTGGCCAG
CCACGATAGCCGCGCTGCCTCGTCTTGCAGTTCATTCAGGGCACCGGACAGGTCGGTCTTGACAAAAAGA
ACCGGGCGCCCCTGCGCTGACAGCCGGAACACGGCGGCATCAGAGCAGCCGATTGTCTGTTGTGCCCAGT
CATAGCCGAATAGCCTCTCCACCCAAGCGGCCGGAGAACCTGCGTGCAATCCATCTTGTTCAATCATGCG
AAACGATCCTCATCCTGTCTCTTGATCGATCTTTGCAAAAGCCTAGGCCTCCAAAAAAGCCTCCTCACTA
CTTCTGGAATAGCTCAGAGGCCGAGGCGGCCTCGGCCTCTGCATAAATAAAAAAAATTAGTCAGCCATGG
GGCGGAGAATGGGCGGAACTGGGCGGAGTTAGGGGCGGGATGGGCGGAGTTAGGGGCGGGACTATGGTTG
CTGACTAATTGAGATGCATGCTTTGCATACTTCTGCCTGCTGGGGAGCCTGGGGACTTTCCACACCTGGT
TGCTGACTAATTGAGATGCATGCTTTGCATACTTCTGCCTGCTGGGGAGCCTGGGGACTTTCCACACCCT
AACTGACACACATTCCACAGCTGGTTCTTTCCGCCTCAGGACTCTTCCTTTTTCAATAAATCAATCTAAA
GTATATATGAGTAAACTTGGTCTGACAGTTACCAATGCTTAATCAGTGAGGCACCTATCTCAGCGATCTG
TCTATTTCGTTCATCCATAGTTGCCTGACTCCCCGTCGTGTAGATAACTACGATACGGGAGGGCTTACCA
TCTGGCCCCAGTGCTGCAATGATACCGCGAGACCCACGCTCACCGGCTCCAGATTTATCAGCAATAAACC
AGCCAGCCGGAAGGGCCGAGCGCAGAAGTGGTCCTGCAACTTTATCCGCCTCCATCCAGTCTATTAATTG
TTGCCGGGAAGCTAGAGTAAGTAGTTCGCCAGTTAATAGTTTGCGCAACGTTGTTGCCATTGCTACAGGC
ATCGTGGTGTCACGCTCGTCGTTTGGTATGGCTTCATTCAGCTCCGGTTCCCAACGATCAAGGCGAGTTA
CATGATCCCCCATGTTGTGCAAAAAAGCGGTTAGCTCCTTCGGTCCTCCGATCGTTGTCAGAAGTAAGTT
GGCCGCAGTGTTATCACTCATGGTTATGGCAGCACTGCATAATTCTCTTACTGTCATGCCATCCGTAAGA
TGCTTTTCTGTGACTGGTGAGTACTCAACCAAGTCATTCTGAGAATAGTGTATGCGGCGACCGAGTTGCT
CTTGCCCGGCGTCAATACGGGATAATACCGCGCCACATAGCAGAACTTTAAAAGTGCTCATCATTGGAAA
ACGTTCTTCGGGGCGAAAACTCTCAAGGATCTTACCGCTGTTGAGATCCAGTTCGATGTAACCCACTCGT
GCACCCAACTGATCTTCAGCATCTTTTACTTTCACCAGCGTTTCTGGGTGAGCAAAAACAGGAAGGCAAA
ATGCCGCAAAAAAGGGAATAAGGGCGACACGGAAATGTTGAATACTCATACTCTTCCTTTTTCAATATTA
TTGAAGCATTTATCAGGGTTATTGTCTCATGAGCGGATACATATTTGAATGTATTTAGAAAAATAAACAA
ATAGGGGTTCCGCGCACATTTCCCCGAAAAGTGCCACCTG
[124 nt withheld, positions 6341-6464]
C
[91 nt withheld, positions 6466-6556]
A
[49 nt withheld, positions 6558-6606]
CCTTTGACGTTGGAGTCCACGTTCTTT
[37 nt withheld, positions 6634-6670]
ACCCTATCTCGGTCTATTCTTTTGATTTATAAGGGATTTTGCCGATTTCGGCCTATTGGTTAAAAAATGA
GCTGATTTAACAAAAATTTAACGCGAATTTTAACAAAATATTAACGCTTACAATTTACGCGCGC
Features (pLannotate 1.2.2; 17 found; start..end, strand, type, name):
      4..383     +  enhancer       CMV enhancer: human cytomegalovirus immediate early enhancer
    384..587     +  promoter       CMV promoter: human cytomegalovirus (CMV) immediate early promoter
    583..616     +  LTR            5' LTR (truncated) (fragment): truncated 5' long terminal repeat (LTR) from HIV-1
    632..650     +  promoter       T7 promoter: promoter for bacteriophage T7 RNA polymerase
    739..2466    +  CDS            POLG_HCVGL (fragment): Experimental evidence at protein level: Swiss-Prot protein existence level 1. [Protease NS2]: Cysteine protease required for the proteolytic auto-cleavage between the non-structural proteins NS2 and NS3 (By similarity). The N-terminus of NS3 is required for the function of NS2 protease (active region NS2-3) (By similarity). Promotes the initiation of viral particle assembly by mediating the interaction between structural and non-structural proteins (By similarity). From Hepatitis C virus (isolate Glasgow) (HCV).
   2551..2775    +  polyA_signal   bGH poly(A) signal: bovine growth hormone polyadenylation signal
   2779..2797    +  promoter       SV40 promoter (fragment): SV40 enhancer and early promoter
   2907..3495    -  rep_origin     ori: high-copy-number ColE1/pMB1/pBR322/pUC origin of replication
   3717..3733    +  polyA_signal   bGH poly(A) signal (fragment): bovine growth hormone polyadenylation signal
   3824..3871    -  polyA_signal   HSV TK poly(A) signal: herpes simplex virus thymidine kinase polyadenylation signal (Cole and Stacy, 1985)
   3930..4082    -  CDS            ble (fragment): BLE_KLEPN - Experimental evidence at protein level: Swiss-Prot protein existence level 1. Binding protein with a strong affinity to the bleomycin family of antibiotics. Binds to CL990; an antimitotic-antibiotic compound. From Klebsiella pneumoniae.
   4103..4897    -  CDS            NeoR/KanR: aminoglycoside phosphotransferase from Tn5; aph(3')-II (or nptII); confers resistance to neomycin, kanamycin, and G418 (Geneticin®)
   4932..5289    -  promoter       SV40 promoter: SV40 enhancer and early promoter
   5291..5308    -  promoter       AmpR promoter (fragment): bla
   5349..6209    -  CDS            AmpR: β-lactamase; bla; confers resistance to ampicillin, carbenicillin, and related antibiotics
   6210..6314    -  promoter       AmpR promoter: bla
   6341..6769    +  rep_origin     f1 ori (sequence partly withheld): f1 bacteriophage origin of replication; arrow indicates direction of (+) strand synthesis
