[The description below was written by a language model from this plasmid's Addgene catalogue record and pLannotate feature annotations shown in this document.]
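Description:
UKNP1.3.2 is a mammalian expression plasmid built on the Invitrogen pCR3 backbone that carries the envelope glycoprotein genes E1 and E2 of hepatitis C virus, amplified from patient serum and inserted by TOPO cloning. The name follows the United Kingdom Nottingham Panel convention of genotype, patient number and clone number, so this is clone 2 from patient 3 with a genotype 1 virus. The sequenced plasmid is about 6.8 kb. It replicates at high copy in E. coli through a ColE1/pUC-type origin and is selected with ampicillin via the β-lactamase gene. An f1 origin is also present, which allows single-stranded DNA production.

The roughly 1.7 kb insert is annotated as a fragment of the HCV polyprotein. The functional text attached to that automated match refers to NS2, but this simply comes from the generic polyprotein database entry, and the catalogue identifies the region as E1E2. Expression is driven by the human cytomegalovirus immediate early enhancer and promoter and terminated by the bovine growth hormone polyadenylation signal. A T7 promoter upstream of the insert permits in vitro transcription and provides a sequencing primer site. A separate cassette with the SV40 early promoter, NeoR/KanR and an HSV TK polyadenylation signal offers G418 selection in mammalian cells. Several short annotated fragments (HIV-1 LTR, ble, extra SV40 and bGH pieces) look like backbone remnants or chance matches rather than functional parts.

The construct belongs to a diverse panel of patient-derived HCV glycoproteins assembled for vaccine research, in which the clones were compared for their sensitivity or resistance to neutralization by monoclonal antibodies.
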