Addgene plasmid #97362: UKNP1.3.2
Purpose: Expression of HCV E1E2 genes cloned from patient serum. United Kingdom Nottingham Panel x.xx.xx (genotype.patient number.clone number)
Depositing lab: Jonathan Ball. Depositing organization: University of Nottingham. Publication: A Diverse Panel of Hepatitis C Virus Glycoproteins for Use in Vaccine Research Reveals Extremes of Monoclonal Antibody Neutralization Resistance. Urbanowicz RA, McClure CP, Brown RJ, Tsoleridis T, Persson MA, Krey T, Irving WL, Ball JK, Tarr AW. J Virol. 2015 Dec 23;90(7):3288-301. doi: 10.1128/JVI.02700-15. PubMed 26699643.
Backbone
  Vector backbone: pCR3
  Backbone manufacturer: Invitrogen
  Vector type: Mammalian Expression
Growth in bacteria
  Bacterial resistance: Ampicillin, 100 μg/mL
  Growth temperature: 37°C
  Growth strain: DH5alpha
  Copy number: High Copy
Gene/Insert
  Gene/Insert name: HCV E1E2 (alt name: UKNP1.3.2)
  Species: Hepatitis C virus
  Insert size (bp): 1734
  GenBank ID: KU285157.1
  Cloning method: TOPO Cloning
  Sequencing primers: 5′ T7F; 3′ bGHR
Terms and licenses: Academic/Nonprofit Terms; Industry Terms: Not Available to Industry
How to cite: UKNP1.3.2 was a gift from Jonathan Ball (Addgene plasmid # 97362 ; http://n2t.net/addgene:97362 ; RRID:Addgene_97362)
